Addgene plasmid #87014: IDP428
Purpose: genomic Sindbis virus plasmid for use in SYNseq PLA screen
Depositing lab: Anthony Zador. Depositing organization: Cold Spring Harbor Laboratory. Publication: Using high-throughput barcode sequencing to efficiently map connectomes. Peikon ID, Kebschull JM, Vagin VV, Ravens DI, Sun YC, Brouzes E, Correa IR Jr, Bressan D, Zador AM. Nucleic Acids Res. 2017 Jul 7;45(12):e115. doi: 10.1093/nar/gkx292. PubMed 28449067.
Backbone
  Vector backbone: pSinEGdsp
  Vector type: Mammalian Expression, Synthetic Biology ; SIndbis virus genomic plasmid
Growth in bacteria
  Bacterial resistance: Ampicillin, 100 μg/mL
  Growth temperature: 37°C
  Growth strain: DH5alpha
  Copy number: Unknown
Gene/Insert 1
  Gene/Insert name: CLIP-Nrx1B-1xλN(c)
  Species: M. musculus (mouse)
  Cloning method: Gibson Cloning
  Sequencing primers: 5′ unknown
Gene/Insert 2
  Gene/Insert name: mCherry
Terms and licenses: Academic/Nonprofit Terms; Industry Terms: Not Available to Industry
How to cite: IDP428 was a gift from Anthony Zador (Addgene plasmid # 87014 ; http://n2t.net/addgene:87014 ; RRID:Addgene_87014)
