[The description below was written by a language model from this plasmid's Addgene catalogue record and pLannotate feature annotations shown in this document.]
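Description:
IDP428 is a 12.8 kb Sindbis virus genomic plasmid built on the pSinEGdsp backbone, made for the proximity ligation assay (PLA) screen of the SYNseq connectome-mapping method. It is propagated in E. coli through a high-copy ColE1/pUC-type origin and selected with ampicillin via the bla gene and its promoter. Most of the plasmid is a cDNA copy of a Sindbis replicon. The annotated non-structural polyprotein (nsP1–nsP4) supplies the RNA-dependent RNA polymerase activity that copies the genomic RNA and produces subgenomic plus-strand transcripts. No viral structural protein genes are annotated, which is consistent with a replicon-style vector in which cargo replaces them. The feature table also does not annotate the promoter used to generate genomic RNA or the subgenomic promoters, so their identity and arrangement cannot be stated from the record.

Downstream of the non-structural region lie two payloads. The first, CLIP-Nrx1B-1xλN(c), is a neurexin-1β fusion, listed as mouse in the catalogue although the annotation tool matched it to the human orthologue. A short N-terminal neurexin fragment precedes a CLIP-tag, followed by the rest of neurexin-1β and a single C-terminal copy of a fragment of the bacteriophage lambda N protein. The CLIP-tag reacts covalently with benzylcytosine derivatives and so provides a handle for labelling or crosslinking the protein. Neurexin-1β is a neuronal cell-surface protein that binds neuroligins at synaptic junctions. The λN peptide is commonly used as an RNA-binding tether, presumably here to link barcode RNA to the synaptic protein, though the record does not annotate any cognate RNA element. The second insert, mCherry, is a separate red fluorescent reporter for identifying infected cells.
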