Features (pLannotate 1.2.2; 9 found; start..end, strand, type, name):
     60..7577    +  CDS            POLN_SINDV: Experimental evidence at protein level: Swiss-Prot protein existence level 1. [RNA-directed RNA polymerase nsP4]: RNA dependent RNA polymerase (PubMed:8107248, PubMed:7517863, PubMed:19036396). Replicates genomic and antigenomic RNA by recognizing replications specific signals. The early replication complex formed by the polyprotein P123 and nsP4 synthesizes minus-strand RNAs (PubMed:8107248, PubMed:7517863, PubMed:2529379). The late replication complex composed of fully processed nsP1-nsP4 is responsible for the production of genomic and subgenomic plus-strand RNAs (PubMed:8107248, PubMed:751
   7660..7797    +  CDS            NRXN1 (fragment): NRX1B_HUMAN - Experimental evidence at protein level: Swiss-Prot protein existence level 1. Neuronal cell surface protein that may be involved in cell recognition and cell adhesion by forming intracellular junctions through binding to neuroligins. May play a role in formation or maintenance of synaptic junctions. May mediate intracellular signaling. May play a role in angiogenesis (By similarity). From Homo sapiens (Human).
   7840..8385    +  CDS            CLIP-tag™: human O6-alkylguanine-DNA-alkyltransferase variant that forms covalent bonds with benzylcytosine derivatives fast-reacting variant, optimized for mammalian expression
   8380..9573    +  CDS            NRXN1 (fragment): NRX1B_HUMAN - Experimental evidence at protein level: Swiss-Prot protein existence level 1. Neuronal cell surface protein that may be involved in cell recognition and cell adhesion by forming intracellular junctions through binding to neuroligins. May play a role in formation or maintenance of synaptic junctions. May mediate intracellular signaling. May play a role in angiogenesis (By similarity). From Homo sapiens (Human).
   9637..9702    +  CDS            N (fragment): REGN_LAMBD - Experimental evidence at protein level: Swiss-Prot protein existence level 1. Plays a role as a transcriptional antitermination factor that allows the virus to initiate its lytic phase. Activates expression of the delayed viral early genes by modifying host RNA polymerase (RNAP) into a form that is resistant to termination signals. This antitermination function requires the host NusA protein which serves to stabilize the interaction between antitermination protein N and host RNA polymerase. From Escherichia phage lambda (Bacteriophage lambda).
   9812..10519   +  CDS            mCherry: mCherry is a basic (constitutively fluorescent) red fluorescent protein published in 2004, derived from Discosoma sp.. It is reported to be a very rapidly-maturing monomer with low acid sensitivity.
  10969..11073   +  promoter       AmpR promoter: bla
  11074..11934   +  CDS            AmpR: β-lactamase; bla; confers resistance to ampicillin, carbenicillin, and related antibiotics
  12105..12693   +  rep_origin     ori: high-copy-number ColE1/pMB1/pBR322/pUC origin of replication
>Addgene plasmid #87014 | IDP428 | depositor full sequence | sequence record 169746 | IDP428 sequence 12798 bps
ATTGACGGCGTAGTACACACTATTGAATCAAACAGCCGACCAATTGCACTACCATCACAATGGAGAAGCC
AGTAGTAAACGTAGACGTAGACCCCCAGAGTCCGTTTGTCGTGCAACTGCAAAAAAGCTTCCCGCAATTT
GAGGTAGTAGCACAGCAGGTCACTCCAAATGACCATGCTAATGCCAGAGCATTTTCGCATCTGGCCAGTA
AACTAATCGAGCTGGAGGTTCCTACCACAGCGACGATCTTGGACATAGGCAGCGCACCGGCTCGTAGAAT
GTTTTCCGAGCACCAGTATCATTGTGTCTGCCCCATGCGTAGTCCAGAAGACCCGGACCGCATGATGAAA
TACGCCAGTAAACTGGCGGAAAAAGCGTGCAAGATTACAAACAAGAACTTGCATGAGAAGATTAAGGATC
TCCGGACCGTACTTGATACGCCGGATGCTGAAACACCATCGCTCTGCTTTCACAACGATGTTACCTGCAA
CATGCGTGCCGAATATTCCGTCATGCAGGACGTGTATATCAACGCTCCCGGAACTATCTATCATCAGGCT
ATGAAAGGCGTGCGGACCCTGTACTGGATTGGCTTCGACACCACCCAGTTCATGTTCTCGGCTATGGCAG
GTTCGTACCCTGCGTACAACACCAACTGGGCCGACGAGAAAGTCCTTGAAGCGCGTAACATCGGACTTTG
CAGCACAAAGCTGAGTGAAGGTAGGACAGGAAAATTGTCGATAATGAGGAAGAAGGAGTTGAAGCCCGGG
TCGCGGGTTTATTTCTCCGTAGGATCGACACTTTATCCAGAACACAGAGCCAGCTTGCAGAGCTGGCATC
TTCCATCGGTGTTCCACTTGAATGGAAAGCAGTCGTACACTTGCCGCTGTGATACAGTGGTGAGTTGCGA
AGGCTACGTAGTGAAGAAAATCACCATCAGTCCCGGGATCACGGGAGAAACCGTGGGATACGCGGTTACA
CACAATAGCGAGGGCTTCTTGCTATGCAAAGTTACTGACACAGTAAAAGGAGAACGGGTATCGTTCCCTG
TGTGCACGTACATCCCGGCCACCATATGCGATCAGATGACTGGTATAATGGCCACGGATATATCACCTGA
CGATGCACAAAAACTTCTGGTTGGGCTCAACCAGCGAATTGTCATTAACGGTAGGACTAACAGGAACACC
AACACCATGCAAAATTACCTTCTGCCGATCATAGCACAAGGGTTCAGCAAATGGGCTAAGGAGCGCAAGG
ATGATCTTGATAACGAGAAAATGCTGGGTACTAGAGAACGCAAGCTTACGTATGGCTGCTTGTGGGCGTT
TCGCACTAAGAAAGTACATTCGTTTTATCGCCCACCTGGAACGCAGACCTGCGTAAAAGTCCCAGCCTCT
TTTAGCGCTTTTCCCATGTCGTCCGTATGGACGACCTCTTTGCCCATGTCGCTGAGGCAGAAATTGAAAC
TGGCATTGCAACCAAAGAAGGAGGAAAAACTGCTGCAGGTCTCGGAGGAATTAGTCATGGAGGCCAAGGC
TGCTTTTGAGGATGCTCAGGAGGAAGCCAGAGCGGAGAAGCTCCGAGAAGCACTTCCACCATTAGTGGCA
GACAAAGGCATCGAGGCAGCCGCAGAAGTTGTCTGCGAAGTGGAGGGGCTCCAGGCGGACATCGGAGCAG
CATTAGTTGAAACCCCGCGCGGTCACGTAAGGATAATACCTCAAGCAAATGACCGTATGATCGGACAGTA
TATCGTTGTCTCGCCAAACTCTGTGCTGAAGAATGCCAAACTCGCACCAGCGCACCCGCTAGCAGATCAG
GTTAAGATCATAACACACTCCGGAAGATCAGGAAGGTACGCGGTCGAACCATACGACGCTAAAGTACTGA
TGCCAGCAGGAGGTGCCGTACCATGGCCAGAATTCCTAGCACTGAGTGAGAGCGCCACGTTAGTGTACAA
CGAAAGAGAGTTTGTGAACCGCAAACTATACCACATTGCCATGCATGGCCCCGCCAAGAATACAGAAGAG
GAGCAGTACAAGGTTACAAAGGCAGAGCTTGCAGAAACAGAGTACGTGTTTGACGTGGACAAGAAGCGTT
GCGTTAAGAAGGAAGAAGCCTCAGGTCTGGTCCTCTCGGGAGAACTGACCAACCCTCCCTATCATGAGCT
AGCTCTGGAGGGACTGAAGACCCGACCTGCGGTCCCGTACAAGGTCGAAACAATAGGAGTGATAGGCACA
CCGGGGTCGGGCAAGTCAGCTATTATCAAGTCAACTGTCACGGCACGAGATCTTGTTACCAGCGGAAAGA
AAGAAAATTGTCGCGAAATTGAGGCCGACGTGCTAAGACTGAGGGGTATGCAGATTACGTCGAAGACAGT
AGATTCGGTTATGCTCAACGGATGCCACAAAGCCGTAGAAGTGCTGTACGTTGACGAAGCGTTCGCGTGC
CACGCAGGAGCACTACTTGCCTTGATTGCTATCGTCAGGCCCCGCAAGAAGGTAGTACTATGCGGAGACC
CCATGCAATGCGGATTCTTCAACATGATGCAACTAAAGGTACATTTCAATCACCCTGAAAAAGACATATG
CACCAAGACATTCTACAAGTATATCTCCCGGCGTTGCACACAGCCAGTTACAGCTATTGTATCGACACTG
CATTACGATGGAAAGATGAAAACCACGAACCCGTGCAAGAAGAACATTGAAATCGATATTACAGGGGCCA
CAAAGCCGAAGCCAGGGGATATCATCCTGACATGTTTCCGCGGGTGGGTTAAGCAATTGCAAATCGACTA
TCCCGGACATGAAGTAATGACAGCCGCGGCCTCACAAGGGCTAACCAGAAAAGGAGTGTATGCCGTCCGG
CAAAAAGTCAATGAAAACCCACTGTACGCGATCACATCAGAGCATGTGAACGTGTTGCTCACCCGCACTG
AGGACAGGCTAGTGTGGAAAACCTTGCAGGGCGACCCATGGATTAAGCAGCCCACTAACATACCTAAAGG
AAACTTTCAGGCTACTATAGAGGACTGGGAAGCTGAACACAAGGGAATAATTGCTGCAATAAACAGCCCC
ACTCCCCGTGCCAATCCGTTCAGCTGCAAGACCAACGTTTGCTGGGCGAAAGCATTGGAACCGATACTAG
CCACGGCCGGTATCGTACTTACCGGTTGCCAGTGGAGCGAACTGTTCCCACAGTTTGCGGATGACAAACC
ACATTCGGCCATTTACGCCTTAGACGTAATTTGCATTAAGTTTTTCGGCATGGACTTGACAAGCGGACTG
TTTTCTAAACAGAGCATCCCACTAACGTACCATCCCGCCGATTCAGCGAGGCCGGTAGCTCATTGGGACA
ACAGCCCAGGAACCCGCAAGTATGGGTACGATCACGCCATTGCCGCCGAACTCTCCCGTAGATTTCCGGT
GTTCCAGCTAGCTGGGAAGGGCACACAACTTGATTTGCAGACGGGGAGAACCAGAGTTATCTCTGCACAG
CATAACCTGGTCCCGGTGAACCGCAATCTTCCTCACGCCTTAGTCCCCGAGTACAAGGAGAAGCAACCCG
GCCCGGTCAAAAAATTCTTGAACCAGTTCAAACACCACTCAGTACTTGTGGTATCAGAGGAAAAAATTGA
AGCTCCCCGTAAGAGAATCGAATGGATCGCCCCGATTGGCATAGCCGGTGCAGATAAGAACTACAACCTG
GCTTTCGGGTTTCCGCCGCAGGCACGGTACGACCTGGTGTTCATCAACATTGGAACTAAATACAGAAACC
ACCACTTTCAGCAGTGCGAAGACCATGCGGCGACCTTAAAAACCCTTTCGCGTTCGGCCCTGAATTGCCT
TAACCCAGGAGGCACCCTCGTGGTGAAGTCCTATGGCTACGCCGACCGCAACAGTGAGGACGTAGTCACC
GCTCTTGCCAGAAAGTTTGTCAGGGTGTCTGCAGCGAGACCAGATTGTGTCTCAAGCAATACAGAAATGT
ACCTGATTTTCCGACAACTAGACAACAGCCGTACACGGCAATTCACCCCGCACCATCTGAATTGCGTGAT
TTCGTCCGTGTATGAGGGTACAAGAGATGGAGTTGGAGCCGCGCCGTCATACCGCACCAAAAGGGAGAAT
ATTGCTGACTGTCAAGAGGAAGCAGTTGTCAACGCAGCCAATCCGCTGGGTAGACCAGGCGAAGGAGTCT
GCCGTGCCATCTATAAACGTTGGCCGACCAGTTTTACCGATTCAGCCACGGAGACAGGCACCGCAAGAAT
GACTGTGTGCCTAGGAAAGAAAGTGATCCACGCGGTCGGCCCTGATTTCCGGAAGCACCCAGAAGCAGAA
GCCTTGAAATTGCTACAAAACGCCTACCATGCAGTGGCAGACTTAGTAAATGAACATAACATCAAGTCTG
TCGCCATTCCACTGCTATCTACAGGCATTTACGCAGCCGGAAAAGACCGCCTTGAAGTATCACTTAACTG
CTTGACAACCGCGCTAGACAGAACTGACGCGGACGTAACCATCTATTGCCTGGATAAGAAGTGGAAGGAA
AGAATCGACGCGGCACTCCAACTTAAGGAGTCTGTAACAGAGCTGAAGGATGAAGATATGGAGATCGACG
ATGAGTTAGTATGGATTCATCCAGACAGTTGCTTGAAGGGAAGAAAGGGATTCAGTACTACAAAAGGAAA
ATTGTATTCGTACTTCGAAGGCACCAAATTCCATCAAGCAGCAAAAGACATGGCGGAGATAAAGGTCCTG
TTCCCTAATGACCAGGAAAGTAATGAACAACTGTGTGCCTACATATTGGGTGAGACCATGGAAGCAATCC
GCGAAAAGTGCCCGGTCGACCATAACCCGTCGTCTAGCCCGCCCAAAACGTTGCCGTGCCTTTGCATGTA
TGCCATGACGCCAGAAAGGGTCCACAGACTTAGAAGCAATAACGTCAAAGAAGTTACAGTATGCTCCTCC
ACCCCCCTTCCTAAGCACAAAATTAAGAATGTTCAGAAGGTTCAGTGCACGAAAGTAGTCCTGTTTAATC
CGCACACTCCCGCATTCGTTCCCGCCCGTAAGTACATAGAAGTGCCAGAACAGCCTACCGCTCCTCCTGC
ACAGGCCGAGGAGGCCCCCGAAGTTGTAGCGACACCGTCACCATCTACAGCTGATAACACCTCGCTTGAT
GTCACAGACATCTCACTGGATATGGATGACAGTAGCGAAGGCTCACTTTTTTCGAGCTTTAGCGGATCGG
ACAACTCTATTACTAGTATGGACAGTTGGTCGTCAGGACCTAGTTCACTAGAGATAGTAGACCGAAGGCA
GGTGGTGGTGGCTGACGTTCATGCCGTCCAAGAGCCTGCCCCTATTCCACCGCCAAGGCTAAAGAAGATG
GCCCGCCTGGCAGCGGCAAGAAAAGAGCCCACTCCACCGGCAAGCAATAGCTCTGAGTCCCTCCACCTCT
CTTTTGGTGGGGTATCCATGTCCCTCGGATCAATTTTCGACGGAGAGACGGCCCGCCAGGCAGCGGTACA
ACCCCTGGCAACAGGCCCCACGGATGTGCCTATGTCTTTCGGATCGTTTTCCGACGGAGAGATTGATGAG
CTGAGCCGCAGAGTAACTGAGTCCGAACCCGTCCTGTTTGGATCATTTGAACCGGGCGAAGTGAACTCAA
TTATATCGTCCCGATCAGCCGTATCTTTTCCACTACGCAAGCAGAGACGTAGACGCAGGAGCAGGAGGAC
TGAATACTGACTAACCGGGGTAGGTGGGTACATATTTTCGACGGACACAGGCCCTGGGCACTTGCAAAAG
AAGTCCGTTCTGCAGAACCAGCTTACAGAACCGACCTTGGAGCGCAATGTCCTGGAAAGAATTCATGCCC
CGGTGCTCGACACGTCGAAAGAGGAACAACTCAAACTCAGGTACCAGATGATGCCCACCGAAGCCAACAA
AAGTAGGTACCAGTCTCGTAAAGTAGAAAATCAGAAAGCCATAACCACTGAGCGACTACTGTCAGGACTA
CGACTGTATAACTCTGCCACAGATCAGCCAGAATGCTATAAGATCACCTATCCGAAACCATTGTACTCCA
GTAGCGTACCGGCGAACTACTCCGATCCACAGTTCGCTGTAGCTGTCTGTAACAACTATCTGCATGAGAA
CTATCCGACAGTAGCATCTTATCAGATTACTGACGAGTACGATGCTTACTTGGATATGGTAGACGGGACA
GTCGCCTGCCTGGATACTGCAACCTTCTGCCCCGCTAAGCTTAGAAGTTACCCGAAAAAACATGAGTATA
GAGCCCCGAATATCCGCAGTGCGGTTCCATCAGCGATGCAGAACACGCTACAAAATGTGCTCATTGCCGC
AACTAAAAGAAATTGCAACGTCACGCAGATGCGTGAACTGCCAACACTGGACTCAGCGACATTCAATGTC
GAATGCTTTCGAAAATATGCATGTAATGACGAGTATTGGGAGGAGTTCGCTCGGAAGCCAATTAGGATTA
CCACTGAGTTTGTCACCGCATATGTAGCTAGACTGAAAGGCCCTAAGGCCGCCGCACTATTTGCAAAGAC
GTATAATTTGGTCCCATTGCAAGAAGTGCCTATGGATAGATTCGTCATGGACATGAAAAGAGACGTGAAA
GTTACACCAGGCACGAAACACACAGAAGAAAGACCGAAAGTACAAGTGATACAAGCCGCAGAACCCCTGG
CGACTGCTTACTTATGCGGGATTCACCGGGAATTAGTGCGTAGGCTTACGGCCGTCTTGCTTCCAAACAT
TCACACGCTTTTTGACATGTCGGCGGAGGATTTTGATGCAATCATAGCAGAACACTTCAAGCAAGGCGAC
CCGGTACTGGAGACGGATATCGCATCATTCGACAAAAGCCAAGACGACGCTATGGCGTTAACCGGTCTGA
TGATCTTGGAGGACCTGGGTGTGGATCAACCACTACTCGACTTGATCGAGTGCGCCTTTGGAGAAATATC
ATCCACCCATCTACCTACGGGTACTCGTTTTAAATTCGGGGCGATGATGAAATCCGGAATGTTCCTCACA
CTTTTTGTCAACACAGTTTTGAATGTCGTTATCGCCAGCAGAGTACTAGAAGAGCGGCTTAAAACGTCCA
GATGTGCAGCGTTCATTGGCGACGACAACATCATACATGGAGTAGTATCTGACAAAGAAATGGCTGAGAG
GTGCGCCACCTGGCTCAACATGGAGGTTAAGATCATCGACGCAGTCATCGGTGAGAGACCACCTTACTTC
TGCGGCGGATTTATCTTGCAAGATTCGGTTACTTCCACAGCGTGCCGCGTGGCGGATCCCCTGAAAAGGC
TGTTTAAGTTGGGTAAACCGCTCCCAGCCGACGACGAGCAAGACGAAGACAGAAGACGCGCTCTGCTAGA
TGAAACAAAGGCGTGGTTTAGAGTAGGTATAACAGGCACTTTAGCAGTGGCCGTGACGACCCGGTATGAG
GTAGACAATATTACACCTGTCCTACTGGCATTGAGAACTTTTGCCCAGAGCAAAAGAGCATTCCAAGCCA
TCAGAGGGGAAATTAAAGCATCTCTACGGTGGTCCTAAATAGTCAGCATAGTACATTTCATCTGACTAAT
ACCACAACACCACCACCTCTAGAGCCACCATGTACCAGAGGATGCTCCGGTGCGGCGCCGATCTGGGATC
GCCCGGGGGCGGCAGTGGCGGCGGCGCAGGGGGGCGCCTGGCCCTGATCTGGATAGTCCCGCTCACCCTC
GGCGGCCTCCTAGGAGTGGCCTGGGGGGAATTCGAACAAAAACTCATCTCAGAAGAGGATCTACAATTCA
TGGACAAAGACTGCGAAATGAAGCGCACCACCCTGGATAGCCCTCTGGGCAAGCTGGAACTGTCTGGGTG
CGAACAGGGCCTGCACCGTATCATCTTCCTGGGCAAAGGAACATCTGCCGCCGACGCCGTGGAAGTGCCT
GCCCCAGCCGCCGTGCTGGGCGGACCAGAGCCACTGATCCAGGCCACCGCCTGGCTCAACGCCTACTTTC
ACCAGCCTGAGGCCATCGAGGAGTTCCCTGTGCCAGCCCTGCACCACCCAGTGTTCCAGCAGGAGAGCTT
TACCCGCCAGGTGCTGTGGAAACTGCTGAAAGTGGTGAAGTTCGGAGAGGTCATCAGCGAGAGCCACCTG
GCCGCCCTGGTGGGCAATCCCGCCGCCACCGCCGCCGTGAACACCGCCCTGGACGGAAATCCCGTGCCCA
TTCTGATCCCCTGCCACCGGGTGGTGCAGGGCGACAGCGACGTGGGGCCCTACCTGGGCGGGCTCGCCGT
GAAAGAGTGGCTGCTGGCCCACGAGGGCCACAGACTGGGCAAGCCTGGGCTGGGTGTCGACGGTACCGCA
TCCAGTTTGGGAGCGCACCACATCCACCATTTCCATGGCAGCAGCAAGCATCATTCAGTGCCTATTGCAA
TCTACAGGTCACCAGCATCCTTGCGAGGCGGACACGCTGGGACGACGTATATCTTTAGCAAAGGTGGTGG
ACAAATTACATATAAGTGGCCTCCTAATGACCGACCCAGTACACGAGCAGACAGGCTGGCCATCGGGTTT
AGCACTGTTCAGAAGGAAGCAGTGTTGGTGCGTGTGGACAGTTCCTCAGGCCTGGGTGACTACCTTGAGC
TGCACATACACCAAGGAAAAATTGGAGTTAAATTTAATGTTGGGACAGATGACATCGCCATTGAGGAGTC
CAATGCAATCATTAATGATGGAAAATACCATGTAGTGCGTTTCACGAGGAGTGGTGGCAATGCCACGTTA
CAGGTGGACAGCTGGCCAGTCATCGAACGATACCCTGCAGGGCGTCAGCTCACAATCTTCAATAGCCAAG
CAACCATAATAATTGGCGGGAAAGAGCAGGGCCAGCCCTTCCAGGGCCAGCTCTCTGGGCTTTACTACAA
TGGCTTGAAAGTTCTGAATATGGCGGCAGAGAACGATGCCAACATCGCCATAGTGGGAAATGTGAGGCTG
GTCGGTGAAGTGCCTTCCTCTATGACAACTGAGTCGACAGCCACTGCCATGCAGTCCGAGATGTCCACCT
CAATCATGGAGACCACCACAACCCTGGCTACCAGCACAGCTCGACGAGGAAAGCCCCCCACAAAGGAGCC
TATCAGCCAGACCACGGATGATATCCTTGTGGCCTCGGCAGAGTGTCCCAGCGACGATGAGGACATTGAC
CCCTGTGAGCCGAGCTCAGGTGGGTTAGCCAACCCCACCCGAGTGGGCGGCCGCGAACCATACCCAGGCT
CGGCAGAGGTGATCCGGGAGTCTAGCAGTACCACTGGCATGGTGGTGGGGATTGTCGCAGCAGCAGCTCT
GTGCATCCTCATCCTCCTCTATGCCATGTACAAGTACAGGAACCGGGATGAAGGGTCGTACCACGTGGAT
GAGAGTCGAAACTACATCAGTAACTCAGCACAGTCCAATGGGGCTGTGGTCAAGGAGATGCAACCCAGCA
GTGCTAAAAGCGCCAACAAAAACAAGAAGAACAAGGATAAGGAGTATTATGTCCCACCGCTCGACGGAGC
CGGAGCTGGCGCTGGAGCTGGAGCCGGAGCTGGCGGGCTAGCCACCATGGACGCACAAACACGACGACGT
GAGCGTCGCGCTGAGAAACAAGCTCAATGGAAAGCTGCAAACTAGGCATGCAGGCCTTAAAGCATCTCTA
CGGTGGTCCTAAATAGTCAGCATAGTACATTTCATCTGACTAATACCACAACACCACCACCTCTAGTAGA
GGCGCGCCACCATGGTGAGCAAGGGCGAGGAGGATAACATGGCCATCATCAAGGAGTTCATGCGCTTCAA
GGTGCACATGGAGGGCTCCGTGAACGGCCACGAGTTCGAGATCGAGGGCGAGGGCGAGGGCCGCCCCTAC
GAGGGCACCCAGACCGCCAAGCTGAAGGTGACCAAGGGTGGCCCCCTGCCCTTCGCCTGGGACATCCTGT
CCCCTCAGTTCATGTACGGCTCCAAGGCCTACGTGAAGCACCCCGCCGACATCCCCGACTACTTGAAGCT
GTCCTTCCCCGAGGGCTTCAAGTGGGAGCGCGTGATGAACTTCGAGGACGGCGGCGTGGTGACCGTGACC
CAGGACTCCTCCCTGCAGGACGGCGAGTTCATCTACAAGGTGAAGCTGCGCGGCACCAACTTCCCCTCCG
ACGGCCCCGTAATGCAGAAGAAGACCATGGGCTGGGAGGCCTCCTCCGAGCGGATGTACCCCGAGGACGG
CGCCCTGAAGGGCGAGATCAAGCAGAGGCTGAAGCTGAAGGACGGCGGCCACTACGACGCTGAGGTCAAG
ACCACCTACAAGGCCAAGAAGCCCGTGCAGCTGCCCGGCGCCTACAACGTCAACATCAAGTTGGACATCA
CCTCCCACAACGAGGACTACACCATCGTGGAACAGTACGAACGCGCCGAGGGCCGCCACTCCACCGGCGG
CATGGACGAGCTGTACAAGTCTTAGGGGCCCAATGATCCGACCAGCAAAACTCGATGTACTTCCGAGGAA
CTGATGTGCATAATGCATCAGGCTGGTACATTAGATCCCCGCTTACCGCGGGCAATATAGCAACACTAAA
AACTCGATGTACTTCCGAGGAAGCGCAGTGCATAATGTTGCGCAGTGTTGCCACATAACCACTATATTAA
CCATTTATTTAGCGGACGCCAAAAACTCAATGTATTTTTGAGGAAGCGTGGTGCATAATGCCACGCAGGT
TTTGCATAATTTTTTTTTTTTTTTTTATTAATCAACAAAATTTTGTTTTTAACATTTCAAAAAAAAAAAA
AAAAAAAAAAAAAAAAAAAAAAGGGGAATTCCTCGATAATTAAGCGGCCGCTTAATTAATCGAGGGGAAT
TAATTCTTGAAGACGAAAGGGCCAGGTGGCACTTTTCGGGGAAATGTGCGCGGAACCCCTATTTGTTTAT
TTTTCTAAATACATTCAAATATGTATCCGCTCATGAGACAATAACCCTGATAAATGCTTCAATAATATTG
AAAAAGGAAGAGTATGAGTATTCAACATTTCCGTGTCGCCCTTATTCCCTTTTTTGCGGCATTTTGCCTT
CCTGTTTTTGCTCACCCAGAAACGCTGGTGAAAGTAAAAGATGCTGAAGATCAGTTGGGTGCACGAGTGG
GTTACATCGAACTGGATCTCAACAGCGGTAAGATCCTTGAGAGTTTTCGCCCCGAAGAACGTTTTCCAAT
GATGAGCACTTTTAAAGTTCTGCTATGTGGCGCGGTATTATCCCGTGTTGACGCCGGGCAAGAGCAACTC
GGTCGCCGCATACACTATTCTCAGAATGACTTGGTTGAGTACTCACCAGTCACAGAAAAGCATCTTACGG
ATGGCATGACAGTAAGAGAATTATGCAGTGCTGCCATAACCATGAGTGATAACACTGCGGCCAACTTACT
TCTGACAACGATCGGAGGACCGAAGGAGCTAACCGCTTTTTTGCACAACATGGGGGATCATGTAACTCGC
CTTGATCGTTGGGAACCGGAGCTGAATGAAGCCATACCAAACGACGAGCGTGACACCACGATGCCTGTAG
CAATGGCAACAACGTTGCGCAAACTATTAACTGGCGAACTACTTACTCTAGCTTCCCGGCAACAATTAAT
AGACTGGATGGAGGCGGATAAAGTTGCAGGACCACTTCTGCGCTCGGCCCTTCCGGCTGGCTGGTTTATT
GCTGATAAATCTGGAGCCGGTGAGCGTGGGTCTCGCGGTATCATTGCAGCACTGGGGCCAGATGGTAAGC
CCTCCCGTATCGTAGTTATCTACACGACGGGGAGTCAGGCAACTATGGATGAACGAAATAGACAGATCGC
TGAGATAGGTGCCTCACTGATTAAGCATTGGTAACTGTCAGACCAAGTTTACTCATATATACTTTAGATT
GATTTAAAACTTCATTTTTAATTTAAAAGGATCTAGGTGAAGATCCTTTTTGATAATCTCATGACCAAAA
TCCCTTAACGTGAGTTTTCGTTCCACTGAGCGTCAGACCCCGTAGAAAAGATCAAAGGATCTTCTTGAGA
TCCTTTTTTTCTGCGCGTAATCTGCTGCTTGCAAACAAAAAAACCACCGCTACCAGCGGTGGTTTGTTTG
CCGGATCAAGAGCTACCAACTCTTTTTCCGAAGGTAACTGGCTTCAGCAGAGCGCAGATACCAAATACTG
TCCTTCTAGTGTAGCCGTAGTTAGGCCACCACTTCAAGAACTCTGTAGCACCGCCTACATACCTCGCTCT
GCTAATCCTGTTACCAGTGGCTGCTGCCAGTGGCGATAAGTCGTGTCTTACCGGGTTGGACTCAAGACGA
TAGTTACCGGATAAGGCGCAGCGGTCGGGCTGAACGGGGGGTTCGTGCACACAGCCCAGCTTGGAGCGAA
CGACCTACACCGAACTGAGATACCTACAGCGTGAGCATTGAGAAAGCGCCACGCTTCCCGAAGGGAGAAA
GGCGGACAGGTATCCGGTAAGCGGCAGGGTCGGAACAGGAGAGCGCACGAGGGAGCTTCCAGGGGGAAAC
GCCTGGTATCTTTATAGTCCTGTCGGGTTTCGCCACCTCTGACTTGAGCGTCGATTTTTGTGATGCTCGT
CAGGGGGGCGGAGCCTATGGAAAAACGCCAGCAACGCGAGCTCGTATGGACATATTGTCGTTAGAACGCG
GCTACAATTAATACATAACCTTATGTATCATACACATACGATTTAGGGGACACTATAG
