>Addgene plasmid #87014 | IDP428 | addgene partial sequence | sequence record 173021 | Addgene Partial NGS Result
TAATTAAGCGGCCGCTTAATTAATCGAGGGGAATTAATTCTTGAAGACGAAAGGGCCAGGTGGCACTTTT
CGGGGAAATGTGCGCGGAACCCCTATTTGTTTATTTTTCTAAATACATTCAAATATGTATCCGCTCATGA
GACAATAACCCTGATAAATGCTTCAATAATATTGAAAAAGGAAGAGTATGAGTATTCAACATTTCCGTGT
CGCCCTTATTCCCTTTTTTGCGGCATTTTGCCTTCCTGTTTTTGCTCACCCAGAAACGCTGGTGAAAGTA
AAAGATGCTGAAGATCAGTTGGGTGCACGAGTGGGTTACATCGAACTGGATCTCAACAGCGGTAAGATCC
TTGAGAGTTTTCGCCCCGAAGAACGTTTTCCAATGATGAGCACTTTTAAAGTTCTGCTATGTGGCGCGGT
ATTATCCCGTGTTGACGCCGGGCAAGAGCAACTCGGTCGCCGCATACACTATTCTCAGAATGACTTGGTT
GAGTACTCACCAGTCACAGAAAAGCATCTTACGGATGGCATGACAGTAAGAGAATTATGCAGTGCTGCCA
TAACCATGAGTGATAACACTGCGGCCAACTTACTTCTGACAACGATCGGAGGACCGAAGGAGCTAACCGC
TTTTTTGCACAACATGGGGGATCATGTAACTCGCCTTGATCGTTGGGAACCGGAGCTGAATGAAGCCATA
CCAAACGACGAGCGTGACACCACGATGCCTGTAGCAATGGCAACAACGTTGCGCAAACTATTAACTGGCG
AACTACTTACTCTAGCTTCCCGGCAACAATTAATAGACTGGATGGAGGCGGATAAAGTTGCAGGACCACT
TCTGCGCTCGGCCCTTCCGGCTGGCTGGTTTATTGCTGATAAATCTGGAGCCGGTGAGCGTGGGTCTCGC
GGTATCATTGCAGCACTGGGGCCAGATGGTAAGCCCTCCCGTATCGTAGTTATCTACACGACGGGGAGTC
AGGCAACTATGGATGAACGAAATAGACAGATCGCTGAGATAGGTGCCTCACTGATTAAGCATTGGTAACT
GTCAGACCAAGTTTACTCATATATACTTTAGATTGATTTAAAACTTCATTTTTAATTTAAAAGGATCTAG
GTGAAGATCCTTTTTGATAATCTCATGACCAAAATCCCTTAACGTGAGTTTTCGTTCCACTGAGCGTCAG
ACCCCGTAGAAAAGATCAAAGGATCTTCTTGAGATCCTTTTTTTCTGCGCGTAATCTGCTGCTTGCAAAC
AAAAAAACCACCGCTACCAGCGGTGGTTTGTTTGCCGGATCAAGAGCTACCAACTCTTTTTCCGAAGGTA
ACTGGCTTCAGCAGAGCGCAGATACCAAATACTGTCCTTCTAGTGTAGCCGTAGTTAGGCCACCACTTCA
AGAACTCTGTAGCACCGCCTACATACCTCGCTCTGCTAATCCTGTTACCAGTGGCTGCTGCCAGTGGCGA
TAAGTCGTGTCTTACCGGGTTGGACTCAAGACGATAGTTACCGGATAAGGCGCAGCGGTCGGGCTGAACG
GGGGGTTCGTGCACACAGCCCAGCTTGGAGCGAACGACCTACACCGAACTGAGATACCTACAGCGTGAGC
TATGAGAAAGCGCCACGCTTCCCGAAGGGAGAAAGGCGGACAGGTATCCGGTAAGCGGCAGGGTCGGAAC
AGGAGAGCGCACGAGGGAGCTTCCAGGGGGAAACGCCTGGTATCTTTATAGTCCTGTCGGGTTTCGCCAC
CTCTGACTTGAGCGTCGATTTTTGTGATGCTCGTCAGGGGGGCGGAGCCTATGGAAAAACGCCAGCAACG
CGAGCTCGTATGGACATATTGTCGTTAGAACGCGGCTACAATTAATACATAACCTTATGTATCATACACA
TACGATTTAGGTGACACTATAGATTGACGGCGTAGTACACACTATTGAATCAAACAGCCGACCAATTGCA
CTACCATCACAATGGAGAAGCCAGTAGTAAACGTAGACGTAGACCCCCAGAGTCCGTTTGTCGTGCAACT
GCAAAAAAGCTTCCCGCAATTTGAGGTAGTAGCACAGCAGGTCACTCCAAATGACCATGCTAATGCCAGA
GCATTTTCGCATCTGGCCAGTAAACTAATCGAGCTGGAGGTTCCTACCACAGCGACGATCTTGGACATAG
GCAGCGCACCGGCTCGTAGAATGTTTTCCGAGCACCAGTATCATTGTGTCTGCCCCATGCGTAGTCCAGA
AGACCCGGACCGCATGATGAAATATGCCAGTAAACTGGCGGAAAAAGCGTGCAAGATTACAAACAAGAAC
TTGCATGAGAAGATTAAGGATCTCCGGACCGTACTTGATACGCCGGATGCTGAAACACCATCGCTCTGCT
TTCACAACGATGTTACCTGCAACATGCGTGCCGAATATTCCGTCATGCAGGACGTGTATATCAACGCTCC
CGGAACTATCTATCATCAGGCTATGAAAGGCGTGCGGACCCTGTACTGGATTGGCTTCGACACCACCCAG
TTCATGTTCTCGGCTATGGCAGGTTCGTACCCTGCGTACAACACCAACTGGGCCGACGAGAAAGTCCTTG
AAGCGCGTAACATCGGACTTTGCAGCACAAAGCTGAGTGAAGGTAGGACAGGAAAATTGTCGATAATGAG
GAAGAAGGAGTTGAAGCCCGGGTCGCGGGTTTATTTCTCCGTAGGATCGACACTTTATCCAGAACACAGA
GCCAGCTTGCAGAGCTGGCATCTTCCATCGGTGTTCCACTTGAATGGAAAGCAGTCGTACACTTGCCGCT
GTGATACAGTGGTGAGTTGCGAAGGCTACGTAGTGAAGAAAATCACCATCAGTCCCGGGATCACGGGAGA
AACCGTGGGATACGCGGTTACACACAATAGCGAGGGCTTCTTGCTATGCAAAGTTACTGACACAGTAAAA
GGAGAACGGGTATCGTTCCCTGTGTGCACGTACATCCCGGCCACCATATGCGATCAGATGACTGGTATAA
TGGCCACGGATATATCACCTGACGATGCACAAAAACTTCTGGTTGGGCTCAACCAGCGAATTGTCATTAA
CGGTAGGACTAACAGGAACACCAACACCATGCAAAATTACCTTCTGCCGATCATAGCACAAGGGTTCAGC
AAATGGGCTAAGGAGCGCAAGGATGATCTTGATAACGAGAAAATGCTGGGTACTAGAGAACGCAAGCTTA
CGTATGGCTGCTTGTGGGCGTTTCGCACTAAGAAAGTACATTCGTTTTATCGCCCACCTGGAACGCAGAC
CTGCGTAAAAGTCCCAGCCTCTTTTAGCGCTTTTCCCATGTCGTCCGTATGGACGACCTCTTTGCCCATG
TCGCTGAGGCAGAAATTGAAACTGGCATTGCAACCAAAGAAGGAGGAAAAACTGCTGCAGGTCTCGGAGG
AATTAGTCATGGAGGCCAAGGCTGCTTTTGAGGATGCTCAGGAGGAAGCCAGAGCGGAGAAGCTCCGAGA
AGCACTTCCACCATTAGTGGCAGACAAAGGCATCGAGGCAGCCGCAGAAGTTGTCTGCGAAGTGGAGGGG
CTCCAGGCGGACATCGGAGCAGCATTAGTTGAAACCCCGCGCGGTCACGTAAGGATAATACCTCAAGCAA
ATGACCGTATGATCGGACAGTATATCGTTGTCTCGCCAAACTCTGTGCTGAAGAATGCCAAACTCGCACC
AGCGCACCCGCTAGCAGATCAGGTTAAGATCATAACACACTCCGGAAGATCAGGAAGGTACGCGGTCGAA
CCATACGACGCTAAAGTACTGATGCCAGCAGGAGGTGCCGTACCATGGCCAGAATTCCTAGCACTGAGTG
AGAGCGCCACGTTAGTGTACAACGAAAGAGAGTTTGTGAACCGCAAACTATACCACATTGCCATGCATGG
CCCCGCCAAGAATACAGAAGAGGAGCAGTACAAGGTTACAAAGGCAGAGCTTGCAGAAACAGAGTACGTG
TTTGACGTGGACAAGAAGCGTTGCGTTAAGAAGGAAGAAGCCTCAGGTCTGGTCCTCTCGGGAGAACTGA
CCAACCCTCCCTATCATGAGCTAGCTCTGGAGGGACTGAAGACCCGACCTGCGGTCCCGTACAAGGTCGA
AACAATAGGAGTGATAGGCACACCGGGGTCGGGCAAGTCAGCTATTATCAAGTCAACTGTCACGGCACGA
GATCTTGTTACCAGCGGAAAGAAAGAAAATTGTCGCGAAATTGAGGCCGACGTGCTAAGACTGAGGGGTA
TGCAGATTACGTCGAAGACAGTAGATTCGGTTATGCTCAACGGATGCCACAAAGCCGTAGAAGTGCTGTA
CGTTGACGAAGCGTTCGCGTGCCACGCAGGAGCACTACTTGCCTTGATTGCTATCGTCAGGCCCCGCAAG
AAGGTAGTACTATGCGGAGACCCCATGCAATGCGGATTCTTCAACATGATGCAACTAAAGGTACATTTCA
ATCACCCTGAAAAAGACATATGCACCAAGACATTCTACAAGTATATCTCCCGGCGTTGCACACAGCCAGT
TACAGCTATTGTATCGACACTGCATTACGATGGAAAGATGAAAACCACGAACCCGTGCAAGAAGAACATT
GAAATCGATATTACAGGGGCCACAAAGCCGAAGCCAGGGGATATCATCCTGACATGTTTCCGCGGGTGGG
TTAAGCAATTGCAAATCGACTATCCCGGACATGAAGTAATGACAGCCGCGGCCTCACAAGGGCTAACCAG
AAAAGGAGTGTATGCCGTCCGGCAAAAAGTCAATGAAAACCCACTGTACGCGATCACATCAGAGCATGTG
AACGTGTTGCTCACCCGCACTGAGGACAGGCTAGTGTGGAAAACCTTGCAGGGCGACCCATGGATTAAGC
AGCTCACTAACATACCTAAAGGAAACTTTCAGGCTACTATAGAGGACTGGGAAGCTGAACACAAGGGAAT
AATTGCTGCAATAAACAGCCCCACTCCCCGTGCCAATCCGTTCAGCTGCAAGACCAACGTTTGCTGGGCG
AAAGCATTGGAACCGATACTAGCCACGGCCGGTATCGTACTTACCGGTTGCCAGTGGAGCGAACTGTTCC
CACAGTTTGCGGATGACAAACCACATTCGGCCATTTACGCCTTAGACGTAATTTGCATTAAGTTTTTCGG
CATGGACTTGACAAGCGGACTGTTTTCTAAACAGAGCATCCCACTAACGTACCATCCCGCCGATTCAGCG
AGGCCGGTAGCTCATTGGGACAACAGCCCAGGAACCCGCAAGTATGGGTACGATCACGCCATTGCCGCCG
AACTCTCCCGTAGATTTCCGGTGTTCCAGCTAGCTGGGAAGGGCACACAACTTGATTTGCAGACGGGGAG
AACCAGAGTTATCTCTGCACAGCATAACCTGGTCCCGGTGAACCGCAATCTTCCTCACGCCTTAGTCCCC
GAGTACAAGGAGAAGCAACCCGGCCCGGTCGAAAAATTCTTGAACCAGTTCAAACACCACTCAGTACTTG
TGGTATCAGAGGAAAAAATTGAAGCTCCCCGTAAGAGAATCGAATGGATCGCCCCGATTGGCATAGCCGG
TGCAGATAAGAACTACAACCTGGCTTTCGGGTTTCCGCCGCAGGCACGGTACGACCTGGTGTTCATCAAC
ATTGGAACTAAATACAGAAACCACCACTTTCAGCAGTGCGAAGACCATGCGGCGACCTTAAAAACCCTTT
CGCGTTCGGCCCTGAATTGCCTTAACCCAGGAGGCACCCTCGTGGTGAAGTCCTATGGCTACGCCGACCG
CAACAGTGAGGACGTAGTCACCGCTCTTGCCAGAAAGTTTGTCAGGGTGTCTGCAGCGAGACCAGATTGT
GTCTCAAGCAATACAGAAATGTACCTGATTTTCCGACAACTAGACAACAGCCGTACACGGCAATTCACCC
CGCACCATCTGAATTGCGTGATTTCGTCCGTGTATGAGGGTACAAGAGATGGAGTTGGAGCCGCGCCGTC
ATACCGCACCAAAAGGGAGAATATTGCTGACTGTCAAGAGGAAGCAGTTGTCAACGCAGCCAATCCGCTG
GGTAGACCAGGCGAAGGAGTCTGCCGTGCCATCTATAAACGTTGGCCGACCAGTTTTACCGATTCAGCCA
CGGAGACAGGCACCGCAAGAATGACTGTGTGCCTAGGAAAGAAAGTGATCCACGCGGTCGGCCCTGATTT
CCGGAAGCACCCAGAAGCAGAAGCCTTGAAATTGCTACAAAACGCCTACCATGCAGTGGCAGACTTAGTA
AATGAACATAACATCAAGTCTGTCGCCATTCCACTGCTATCTACAGGCATTTACGCAGCCGGAAAAGACC
GCCTTGAAGTATCACTTAACTGCTTGACAACCGCGCTAGACAGAACTGACGCGGACGTAACCATCTATTG
CCTGGATAAGAAGTGGAAGGAAAGAATCGACGCGGCACTCCAACTTAAGGAGTCTGTAACAGAGCTGAAG
GATGAAGATATGGAGATCGACGATGAGTTAGTATGGATTCATCCAGACAGTTGCTTGAAGGGAAGAAAGG
GATTCAGTACTACAAAAGGAAAATTGTATTCGTACTTCGAAGGCACCAAATTCCATCAAGCAGCAAAAGA
CATGGCGGAGATAAAGGTCCTGTTCCCTAATGACCAGGAAAGTAATGAACAACTGTGTGCCTACATATTG
GGTGAGACCATGGAAGCAATCCGCGAAAAGTGCCCGGTCGACCATAACCCGTCGTCTAGCCCGCCCAAAA
CGTTGCCGTGCCTTTGCATGTATGCCATGACGCCAGAAAGGGTCCACAGACTTAGAAGCAATAACGTCAA
AGAAGTTACAGTATGCTCCTCCACCCCCCTTCCTAAGCACAAAATTAAGAATGTTCAGAAGGTTCAGTGC
ACGAAAGTAGTCCTGTTTAATCCGCACACTCCCGCATTCGTTCCCGCCCGTAAGTACATAGAAGTGCCAG
AACAGCCTACCGCTCCTCCTGCACAGGCCGAGGAGGCCCCCGAAGTTGTAGCGACACCGTCACCATCTAC
AGCTGATAACACCTCGCTTGATGTCACAGACATCTCACTGGATATGGATGACAGTAGCGAAGGCTCACTT
TTTTCGAGCTTTAGCGGATCGGACAACTCTATTACTAGTATGGACAGTTGGTCGTCAGGACCTAGTTCAC
TAGAGATAGTAGACCGAAGGCAGGTGGTGGTGGCTGACGTTCATGCCGTCCAAGAGCCTGCCCCTATTCC
ACCGCCAAGGCTAAAGAAGATGGCCCGCCTGGCAGCGGCAAGAAAAGAGCCCACTCCACCGGCAAGCAAT
AGCTCTGAGTCCCTCCACCTCTCTTTTGGTGGGGTATCCATGTCCCTCGGATCAATTTTCGACGGAGAGA
CGGCCCGCCAGGCAGCGGTACAACCCCTGGCAACAGGCCCCACGGATGTGCCTATGTCTTTCGGATCGTT
TTCCGACGGAGAGATTGATGAGCTGAGCCGCAGAGTAACTGAGTCCGAACCCGTCCTGTTTGGATCATTT
GAACCGGGCGAAGTGAACTCAATTATATCGTCCCGATCAGCCGTATCTTTTCCTCTACGCAAGCAGAGAC
GTAGACGCAGGAGCAGGAGGACTGAATACTGACTAACCGGGGTAGGTGGGTACATATTTTCGACGGACAC
AGGCCCTGGGCACTTGCAAAAGAAGTCCGTTCTGCAGAACCAGCTTACAGAACCGACCTTGGAGCGCAAT
GTCCTGGAAAGAATTCATGCCCCGGTGCTCGACACGTCGAAAGAGGAACAACTCAAACTCAGGTACCAGA
TGATGCCCACCGAAGCCAACAAAAGTAGGTACCAGTCTCGTAAAGTAGAAAATCAGAAAGCCATAACCAC
TGAGCGACTACTGTCAGGACTACGACTGTATAACTCTGCCACAGATCAGCCAGAATGCTATAAGATCACC
TATCCGAAACCATTGTACTCCAGTAGCGTACCGGCGAACTACTCCGATCCACAGTTCGCTGTAGCTGTCT
GTAACAACTATCTGCATGAGAACTATCCGACAGTAGCATCTTATCAGATTACTGACGAGTACGATGCTTA
CTTGGATATGGTAGACGGGACAGTCGCCTGCCTGGATACTGCAACCTTCTGCCCCGCTAAGCTTAGAAGT
TACCCGAAAAAACATGAGTATAGAGCCCCGAATATCCGCAGTGCGGTTCCATCAGCGATGCAGAACACGC
TACAAAATGTGCTCATTGCCGCAACTAAAAGAAATTGCAACGTCACGCAGATGCGTGAACTGCCAACACT
GGACTCAGCGACATTCAATGTCGAATGCTTTCGAAAATATGCATGTAATGACGAGTATTGGGAGGAGTTC
GCTCGGAAGCCAATTAGGATTACCACTGAGTTTGTCACCGCATATGTAGCTAGACTGAAAGGCCCTAAGG
CCGCCGCACTATTTGCAAAGACGTATAATTTGGTCCCATTGCAAGAAGTGCCTATGGATAGATTCGTCAT
GGACATGAAAAGAGACGTGAAAGTTACACCAGGCACGAAACACACAGAAGAAAGACCGAAAGTACAAGTG
ATACAAGCCGCAGAACCCCTGGCGACTGCTTACTTATGCGGGATTCACCGGGAATTAGTGCGTAGGCTTA
CGGCCGTCTTGCTTCCAAACATTCACACGCTTTTTGACATGTCGGCGGAGGATTTTGATGCAATCATAGC
AGAACACTTCAAGCAAGGCGACCCGGTACTGGAGACGGATATCGCATCATTCGACAAAAGCCAAGACGAC
GCTATGGCGTTAACCGGTCTGATGATCTTGGAGGACCTGGGTGTGGATCAACCACTACTCGACTTGATCG
AGTGCGCCTTTGGAGAAATATCATCCACCCATCTACCTACGGGTACTCGTTTTAAATTCGGGGCGATGAT
GAAATCCGGAATGTTCCTCACACTTTTTGTCAACACAGTTTTGAATGTCGTTATCGCCAGCAGAGTACTA
GAAGAGCGGCTTAAAACGTCCAGATGTGCAGCGTTCATTGGCGACGACAACATCATACATGGAGTAGTAT
CTGACAAAGAAATGGCTGAGAGGTGCGCCACCTGGCTCAACATGGAGGTTAAGATCATCGACGCAGTCAT
CGGTGAGAGACCACCTTACTTCTGCGGCGGATTTATCTTGCAAGATTCGGTTACTTCCACAGCGTGCCGC
GTGGCGGATCCCCTGAAAAGGCTGTTTAAGTTGGGTAAACCGCTCCCAGCCGACGACGAGCAAGACGAAG
ACAGAAGACGCGCTCTGCTAGATGAAACAAAGGCGTGGTTTAGAGTAGGTATAACAGGCACTTTAGCAGT
GGCCGTGACGACCCGGTATGAGGTAGACAATATTACACCTGTCCTACTGGCATTGAGAACTTTTGCCCAG
AGCAAAAGAGCATTCCAAGCCATCAGAGGGGAAATAAAGCATCTCTACGGTGGTCCTAAATAGTCAGCAT
AGTACATTTCATCTGACTAATACCACAACACCACCACCTCTAGAGCCACCATGTACCAGAGGATGCTCCG
GTGCGGCGCCGATCTGGGATCGCCCGGGGGCGGCAGTGGCGGCGGCGCAGGGGGGCGCCTGGCCCTGATC
TGGATAGTCCCGCTCACCCTCGGCGGCCTCCTAGGAGTGGCCTGGGGGGAATTCGAACAAAAACTCATCT
CAGAAGAGGATCTACAATTCATGGACAAAGACTGCGAAATGAAGCGCACCACCCTGGATAGCCCTCTGGG
CAAGCTGGAACTGTCTGGGTGCGAACAGGGCCTGCACCGTATCATCTTCCTGGGCAAAGGAACATCTGCC
GCCGACGCCGTGGAAGTGCCTGCCCCAGCCGCCGTGCTGGGCGGACCAGAGCCACTGATCCAGGCCACCG
CCTGGCTCAACGCCTACTTTCACCAGCCTGAGGCCATCGAGGAGTTCCCTGTGCCAGCCCTGCACCACCC
AGTGTTCCAGCAGGAGAGCTTTACCCGCCAGGTGCTGTGGAAACTGCTGAAAGTGGTGAAGTTCGGAGAG
GTCATCAGCGAGAGCCACCTGGCCGCCCTGGTGGGCAATCCCGCCGCCACCGCCGCCGTGAACACCGCCC
TGGACGGAAATCCCGTGCCCATTCTGATCCCCTGCCACCGGGTGGTGCAGGGCGACAGCGACGTGGGGCC
CTACCTGGGCGGGCTCGCCGTGAAAGAGTGGCTGCTGGCCCACGAGGGCCACAGACTGGGCAAGCCTGGG
CTGGGTGTCGACGGTACCGCATCCAGTTTGGGAGCGCACCACATCCACCATTTCCATGGCAGCAGCAAGC
ATCATTCAGTGCCTATTGCAATCTACAGGTCACCAGCATCCTTGCGAGGCGGACACGCTGGGACGACGTA
TATCTTTAGCAAAGGTGGTGGACAAATTACATATAAGTGGCCTCCTAATGACCGACCCAGTACACGAGCA
GACAGGCTGGCCATCGGGTTTAGCACTGTTCAGAAGGAAGCAGTGTTGGTGCGTGTGGACAGTTCCTCAG
GCCTGGGTGACTACCTTGAGCTGCACATACACCAAGGAAAAATTGGAGTTAAATTTAATGTTGGGACAGA
TGACATCGCCATTGAGGAGTCCAATGCAATCATTAATGATGGAAAATACCATGTAGTGCGTTTCACGAGG
AGTGGTGGCAATGCCACGTTACAGGTGGACAGCTGGCCAGTCATCGAACGATACCCTGCAGGGCGTCAGC
TCACAATCTTCAATAGCCAAGCAACCATAATAATTGGCGGGAAAGAGCAGGGCCAGCCCTTCCAGGGCCA
GCTCTCTGGGCTTTACTACAATGGCTTGAAAGTTCTGAATATGGCGGCAGAGAACGATGCCAACATCGCC
ATAGTGGGAAATGTGAGGCTGGTCGGTGAAGTGCCTTCCTCTATGACAACTGAGTCGACAGCCACTGCCA
TGCAGTCCGAGATGTCCACCTCAATCATGGAGACCACCACAACCCTGGCTACCAGCACAGCTCGACGAGG
AAAGCCCCCCACAAAGGAGCCTATCAGCCAGACCACGGATGATATCCTTGTGGCCTCGGCAGAGTGTCCC
AGCGACGATGAGGACATTGACCCCTGTGAGCCGAGCTCAGGTGGGTTAGCCAACCCCACCCGAGTGGGCG
GCCGCGAACCATACCCAGGCTCGGCAGAGGTGATCCGGGAGTCTAGCAGTACCACTGGCATGGTGGTGGG
GATTGTCGCAGCAGCAGCTCTGTGCATCCTCATCCTCCTCTATGCCATGTACAAGTACAGGAACCGGGAT
GAAGGGTCGTACCACGTGGATGAGAGTCGAAACTACATCAGTAACTCAGCACAGTCCAATGGGGCTGTGG
TCAAGGAGATGCAACCCAGCAGTGCTAAAAGTGCCAACAAAAACAAGAAGAACAAGGATAAGGAGTATTA
TGTCCCACCGCTCGACGGAGCCGGAGCTGGCGCTGGAGCTGGAGCCGGAGCTGGCGGGCTAGCCACCATG
GACGCACAAACACGACGACGTGAGCGTCGCGCTGAGAAACAAGCTCAATGGAAAGCTGCAAACTAGGCAT
GCAGGCCTTAAAGCATCTCTACGGTGGTCCTAAATAGTCAGCATAGTACATTTCATCTGACTAATACCAC
AACACCACCACCTCTAGTAGAGGCGCGCCACCATGGTGAGCAAGGGCGAGGAGGATAACATGGCCATCAT
CAAGGAGTTCATGCGCTTCAAGGTGCACATGGAGGGCTCCGTGAACGGCCACGAGTTCGAGATCGAGGGC
GAGGGCGAGGGCCGCCCCTACGAGGGCACCCAGACCGCCAAGCTGAAGGTGACCAAGGGTGGCCCCCTGC
CCTTCGCCTGGGACATCCTGTCCCCTCAGTTCATGTACGGCTCCAAGGCCTACGTGAAGCACCCCGCCGA
CATCCCCGACTACTTGAAGCTGTCCTTCCCCGAGGGCTTCAAGTGGGAGCGCGTGATGAACTTCGAGGAC
GGCGGCGTGGTGACCGTGACCCAGGACTCCTCCCTGCAGGACGGCGAGTTCATCTACAAGGTGAAGCTGC
GCGGCACCAACTTCCCCTCCGACGGCCCCGTAATGCAGAAGAAGACCATGGGCTGGGAGGCCTCCTCCGA
GCGGATGTACCCCGAGGACGGCGCCCTGAAGGGCGAGATCAAGCAGAGGCTGAAGCTGAAGGACGGCGGC
CACTACGACGCTGAGGTCAAGACCACCTACAAGGCCAAGAAGCCCGTGCAGCTGCCCGGCGCCTACAACG
TCAACATCAAGTTGGACATCACCTCCCACAACGAGGACTACACCATCGTGGAACAGTACGAACGCGCCGA
GGGCCGCCACTCCACCGGCGGCATGGACGAGCTGTACAAGTCTTAGAGGGGCCCAATGATCCGACCAGCA
AAACTCGATGTACTTCCGAGGAACTGATGTGCATAATGCATCAGGCTGGTACATTAGATCCCCGCTTACC
GCGGGCAATATAGCAACACTAAAAACTCGATGTACTTCCGAGGAAGCGCAGTGCATAATGCTGCGCAGTG
TTGCCACATAACCACTATATTAACCATTTAT
